>Addgene plasmid #23413 | pDONR223-PRKG1 | depositor partial sequence | sequence record 10944 | Author sequence, M13pUC-fwd
ATGGATTTTATTTTGACTGATAGTGACCTGTTCGTTGCAACAAATTGATGAGCAATGCTTTTTTATAATG
CCAACTTTGTACAAAAAAGTTGGCACCATGGGCACCTTGCGGGATTTACAGTACGCGCTCCAGGAGAAGA
TCGAGGAGCTGAGGCAGCGGGATGCTCTCATCGACGAGCTGGAGCTGGAGTTGGATCAGAAGGACGAACT
GATCCAGAAGCTGCAGAACGAGCTGGACAAGTACCGCTCGGTGATCCGACCAGCCACCCAGCAGGCGCAG
AAGCAGAGCGCGAGCACCTTGCAGGGCGAGCCGCGCACCAAGCGGCAGGCGATCTCCGCCGAGCCCACCG
CCTTCGACATCCAGGATCTCAGCCATGTGACCCTGCCCTTCTACCCCAAGAGCCCACAGTCCAAGGATCT
TATAAAGGAAGCTATCCTTGACAATGACTTTATGAAGAACTTGGAGCTGTCGCAGATCCAGGAGATTGTG
GATTGTATGTACCCGGTGGAGTATGGCAAGGACAGTTGCATCATCAAAGAAGGAGACGTGGGGTCACTGG
TGTATGTCATGGAAGATGGTAAGGTTGAAGTTACAAAAGAAGGTGTGAAGTTGTGTACCATGGGTCCAGG
AAAAGTGTTTGGGGAATTGGCTATTCTTTACAACTGTACCCGGACAGCGACCGTCAAGACTCTTGTAAAT
GTAAAACTCTGGGCCATTGATCGACAATGTTTTCAAACAATAATGATGAGGACAGGACTCATCAAGCATA
CCGAGTATATGGAATTTTTAAAAAGCGTTCCAATATTCCAGAGCCTTCCTGAAGAGATCCTCAGCAAGC
