>Addgene plasmid #23413 | pDONR223-PRKG1 | addgene partial sequence | sequence record 29194 | 23413 with M13pUC-fwd
CTCGGGCCCAATAATGATTTTATTTTGACTGATAGTGACCTGTTCGTTGCAACAAATTGATGAGCAATGC
TTTTTTATAATGCCAACTTTGTACAAAAAAGTTGGCACCATGGGCACCTTGCGGGATTTACAGTACGCGC
TCCAGGAGAAGATCGAGGAGCTGAGGCAGCGGGATGCTCTCATCGACGAGCTGGAGCTGGAGTTGGATCA
GAAGGACGAACTGATCCAGAAGCTGCAGAACGAGCTGGACAAGTACCGCTCGGTGATCCGACCAGCCACC
CAGCAGGCGCAGAAGCAGAGCGCGAGCACCTTGCAGGGCGAGCCGCGCACCAAGCGGCAGGCGATCTCCG
CCGAGCCCACCGCCTTCGACATCCAGGATCTCAGCCATGTGACCCTGCCCTTCTACCCCAAGAGCCCACA
GTCCAAGGATCTTATAAAGGAAGCTATCCTTGACAATGACTTTATGAAGAACTTGGAGCTGTCGCAGATC
CAGGAGATTGTGGATTGTATGTACCCGGTGGAGTATGGCAAGGACAGTTGCATCATCAAAGAAGGAGACG
TGGGGTCACTGGTGTATGTCATGGAAGATGGTAAG
