>Addgene plasmid #23413 | pDONR223-PRKG1 | depositor partial sequence | sequence record 46539 | Author sequence, M13-rev
ACAGCTGGATGGCAATAATGATTTTATTTTGACTGATAGTGACCTGTTCGTTGCAACAAATTGATAAGCA
ATGCTTTCTTATAATGCCAACTTTGTACAAGAAAGTTGGCAAGAAGTCTATATCCCATCCTGAGTTGTCA
TCAGGTGGTGGTTCATCGTTGTCCTCAGGGAAACTGTCAAAATTACTTGTGTCTGTGGGTGATGCAACAC
TTGGTATTATAGGAGGTGTCAAGGTACCTTTTCTTAAGCCTTCCCAGTTAAAGCCCTCAAACCATTTGTG
CTTTTGAATGTCTTTTACTCCATTTTTCAAATTCCCTAATCTTTCTGATGGATTGTCCCTGCATAGTTTT
TTAATTAAATTAGCAGCATTTTTGGCAATCTTCTTTGGAAATTCTATCATGTCAATCCCCCTCAATATGA
TGTTATAGGTTTTCATAGGATCTGGGCCTGAGAAAGGTGGGCTGCCAGTCAGGAGTTCATACATTAGGAT
TCCCAGTGACCAGTAGTCGGCTGAAATGTCATGGCCTTTGTTCAGGATGATCTCTGGGGCTACATACTCT
GGAGTCCCACAAAAAGTCCATGTTTTCTTTCCAAATCCTATTTTCTTTGCAAAGCCAAAATCAACCAGTT
TGGCATAACCTCGGTGATCTAGGATGAGATTTTCTGGCTTGAGGTCCCTGTAAATGATTCCTTTGGAATG
CAGATAGGCAAAAGCTTCTACCACACATGCTGTGTAAAATCTGGTTGTAGAATCTTCAAACGAACCTCT
