[The description below was written by a language model from this plasmid's Addgene catalogue record.]
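Description:
pDONR223-PRKG1 is a Gateway entry-type clone built on the Invitrogen pDONR223 donor backbone (about 5 kb without insert) and carrying the human PRKG1 open reading frame, which encodes cGMP-dependent protein kinase type I. The insert is roughly 2.1 kb and was introduced by Gateway recombination. The plasmid is maintained in E. coli as a high-copy construct under spectinomycin selection. No feature table accompanies the record, so the origin of replication and the recombination sites flanking the ORF are not itemised. M13 forward and reverse priming sites on either side of the insert are listed for sequence verification.

The defining design feature is that the ORF lacks a stop codon. This "open" configuration lets the coding sequence be moved by Gateway recombination into a destination vector that supplies a C-terminal epitope tag of choice together with a stop codon, so the kinase is expressed as an in-frame fusion. The record names no promoter driving the insert, and the depositors state that the plasmid should not be transfected directly; it serves as a shuttle and archival source of the ORF rather than an expression construct. For expression in mammalian cells they point to a companion set of four custom lentiviral destination vectors (pLX301 to pLX304), which are obtained separately. The comments indicate that the clone belongs to a kit of similar ORF clones, and the associated publication concerns resistance to RAF inhibition through reactivation of the MAP kinase pathway, consistent with use in gain-of-function expression studies.
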