Addgene plasmid #23413: pDONR223-PRKG1
Depositing lab: William Hahn & David Root. Depositing organization: Dana-Farber Cancer Institute. Publication: COT drives resistance to RAF inhibition through MAP kinase pathway reactivation. Johannessen CM, Boehm JS, Kim SY, Thomas SR, Wardwell L, Johnson LA, Emery CM, Stransky N, Cogdill AP, Barretina J, Caponigro G, Hieronymus H, Murray RR, Salehi-Ashtiani K, Hill DE, Vidal M, Zhao JJ, Yang X, Alkan O, Kim S, Harris JL, Wilson CJ, Myer VE, Finan PM, Root DE, Roberts TM, Golub T, Flaherty KT, Dummer R, Weber BL, Sellers WR, Schlegel R, Wargo JA, Hahn WC, Garraway LA. Nature. 2010 Dec 16;468(7326):968-72. doi: 10.1038/nature09627 PubMed 21107320.
Backbone
  Vector backbone: pDONR223
  Backbone manufacturer: Invitrogen
  Backbone size w/o insert (bp): 5005
  Vector type: Gateway Donor vector
Growth in bacteria
  Bacterial resistance: Spectinomycin, 50 μg/mL
  Growth temperature: 37°C
  Growth strain: DH5alpha
  Copy number: High Copy
Gene/Insert
  Gene/Insert name: PRKG1 (alt name: protein kinase, cGMP-dependent, type I)
  Species: H. sapiens (human)
  Insert size (bp): 2061
  Entrez Gene: PRKG1 (a.k.a. AAT8, PKG, PKG1, PRKG1B, PRKGR1B, cGK, cGK 1, cGK1, cGKI, cGKI-BETA, cGKI-alpha)
  Cloning method: Gateway Cloning
  Sequencing primers: 5′ M13pUC-fwd; 3′ M13rev
Terms and licenses: Academic/Nonprofit Terms; Industry Terms: Not Available to Industry
Depositor comments: The ORF has no Stop codon. This design enables easy recombination into a destination vector to add an epitope tag of choice and Stop codon to the ORF. Do NOT use this plasmid directly for transfections. A set of 4 custom lentiviral vectors is available ( pLX301 (http://www.addgene.org/25895/) , pLX302 (http://www.addgene.org/25896/) , pLX303 (http://www.addgene.org/25897/) , pLX304 (http://www.addgene.org/25890/) ) to be used to express these ORFs in mammalian cells. These plasmids are not included in the kit and must be ordered separately.
How to cite: pDONR223-PRKG1 was a gift from William Hahn & David Root (Addgene plasmid # 23413 ; http://n2t.net/addgene:23413 ; RRID:Addgene_23413)
